Addgene plasmid #85758: pKIR1.1
Purpose: CRISPR/Cas9 in Arabidopsis with seed a fluorescent reporter
Depositing lab: Tetsuya Higashiyama. Depositing organization: Nagoya University. Publication: pKAMA-ITACHI vectors for highly efficient CRISPR/Cas9-mediated gene knockout in Arabidopsis thaliana. Tsutsui H, Higashiyama T. Plant Cell Physiol. 2016 Nov 17. pii: pcw191. 10.1093/pcp/pcw191 PubMed 27856772.
Backbone
  Vector backbone: pFAST-R01
  Backbone manufacturer: Prof. Ikuko Hara-Nishimura
  Total vector size (bp): 18518
  Modifications to backbone: AtU6.26p::AarIx2:sgRNA is inserted.
  Vector type: Plant Expression, CRISPR
  Selectable markers: Hygromycin ; TagRFP in seeds
Growth in bacteria
  Bacterial resistance: Spectinomycin, 50 μg/mL
  Growth temperature: 37°C
  Growth strain: DH5alpha
  Copy number: Unknown
Gene/Insert
  Gene/Insert name: human-codon-optimized SpCas9
  Species: Streptococcus pyogenes
  Insert size (bp): 4101
  Promoter: AtRPS5A
  Tag / fusion protein: FLAG (N terminal on insert)
  Cloning method: TOPO Cloning
  Sequencing primers: 5′ atggactataaggaccacgac
Resource information
  A portion of this plasmid was derived from a plasmid made by: human-codon-optimized SpCas9 was closed from pX330-U6-Chimeric_BB-CBh-hSpCas9 (item #42230) that we bought from Addgene on 6th June, 2013 by Prof. Tetsuya Higashiyama
Terms and licenses: Academic/Nonprofit Terms; Industry Terms: Not Available to Industry
Depositor comments: Right border (RB) may be truncated in the T-DNA integration. This may result in sgRNA scaffold truncation because the RB is close to 3' end of sgRNA. However, since we efficiently obtained knockout mutants by this vector, the truncation is not serious problem. To overcome it, we also deposited pKI1.1R. In pKI1.1R, sgRNA is not close to RB.
How to cite: pKIR1.1 was a gift from Tetsuya Higashiyama (Addgene plasmid # 85758 ; http://n2t.net/addgene:85758 ; RRID:Addgene_85758)
