[The description below was written by a language model from this plasmid's Addgene catalogue record and pLannotate feature annotations shown in this document.]
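Description:
pKIR1.1 is a plant binary T-DNA vector of about 18.5 kb for CRISPR/Cas9 gene knockout in Arabidopsis thaliana, built on the pFAST-R01 backbone. Outside the T-DNA borders it carries the pVS1 replication and stability functions (RepA, StaA, oriV), which are typical of vectors maintained in Agrobacterium. It also has a ColE1/pBR322-type origin with a bom site for propagation in E. coli and an aadA gene conferring spectinomycin resistance.

Between the left and right border repeats lie four functional units. A human-codon-optimized Streptococcus pyogenes Cas9, derived from pX330, is driven by the Arabidopsis RPS5A promoter. It carries an N-terminal FLAG tag and a C-terminal nucleoplasmin nuclear localization signal and ends at the Arabidopsis HSP18.2 terminator. This cassette is flanked by attB1 and attB2 Gateway sites. The Arabidopsis gene fragments annotated upstream of Cas9 probably reflect genomic sequence included in the promoter region rather than intended coding inserts.

The guide RNA unit consists of the AtU6.26 promoter, two AarI sites for inserting a target-specific spacer, and the sgRNA scaffold. Transformed plants can be selected with hygromycin through an hph gene under the NOS promoter and terminator. An oleosin–TagRFP fusion with a NOS terminator gives red seed fluorescence, allowing visual sorting of seeds that carry or lack the transgene.

The depositor notes that the sgRNA scaffold sits close to the right border, so border truncation during T-DNA integration could clip the scaffold. Knockouts were nonetheless obtained efficiently, and a sister vector, pKI1.1R, moves the sgRNA away from the border.
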