Features (pLannotate 1.2.2; 31 found; start..end, strand, type, name):
     41..65      +  protein_bind   attB1: mutant version of attB; recombination site for the Gateway® BP reaction BP Clonase™
    105..476     +  CDS            HST (fragment): HSTC_ARATH - Also known as HPT2, VTE2-2. Experimental evidence at protein level: Swiss-Prot protein existence level 1. Involved in the synthesis of plastoquinone-9. Can use both homogentisic acid and 2,5-dihydroxyphenylacetic acid gamma-lactone as prenyl acceptors, and solanesyl diphosphate > farnesyl diphosphate > geranylgeranyl diphosphate >> phytyl diphosphate as prenyl donors. Do not catalyze the decardoxylation of homogentisate uncoupled from prenylation. From Arabidopsis thaliana (Mouse-ear cress).
    628..711     +  CDS            HST (fragment): HSTC_ARATH - Also known as HPT2, VTE2-2. Experimental evidence at protein level: Swiss-Prot protein existence level 1. Involved in the synthesis of plastoquinone-9. Can use both homogentisic acid and 2,5-dihydroxyphenylacetic acid gamma-lactone as prenyl acceptors, and solanesyl diphosphate > farnesyl diphosphate > geranylgeranyl diphosphate >> phytyl diphosphate as prenyl donors. Do not catalyze the decardoxylation of homogentisate uncoupled from prenylation. From Arabidopsis thaliana (Mouse-ear cress).
    977..1051    +  CDS            HST (fragment): HSTC_ARATH - Also known as HPT2, VTE2-2. Experimental evidence at protein level: Swiss-Prot protein existence level 1. Involved in the synthesis of plastoquinone-9. Can use both homogentisic acid and 2,5-dihydroxyphenylacetic acid gamma-lactone as prenyl acceptors, and solanesyl diphosphate > farnesyl diphosphate > geranylgeranyl diphosphate >> phytyl diphosphate as prenyl donors. Do not catalyze the decardoxylation of homogentisate uncoupled from prenylation. From Arabidopsis thaliana (Mouse-ear cress).
   1862..3463    +  CDS            Cas9(N): N-terminal portion of Streptococcus pyogenes Cas9 (Zetsche et al., 2015)
   3464..5962    +  CDS            Cas9(C): C-terminal portion of Streptococcus pyogenes Cas9 (Zetsche et al., 2015)
   5963..6010    +  CDS            nucleoplasmin NLS: bipartite nuclear localization signal from nucleoplasmin
   6024..6272    +  terminator     HSP terminator: efficient transcription terminator from the Arabidopsis thaliana heat shock protein 18.2 gene (Nagaya et al., 2010)
   6281..6305    -  protein_bind   attB2: mutant version of attB; recombination site for the Gateway® BP reaction BP Clonase™
   6668..7192    -  CDS            MSR4 (fragment): MSRA4_ARATH - Also known as PMSR, PMSR4. Experimental evidence at protein level: Swiss-Prot protein existence level 1. Catalyzes the reduction of methionine sulfoxide (MetSO) to methionine in proteins. Plays a protective role against oxidative stress by restoring activity to proteins that have been inactivated by methionine oxidation. Prevents the methionine sulfoxidation of the heat shock protein HSP21 and its subsequent inactivation. MSRA family specifically reduces the MetSO S-enantiomer. From Arabidopsis thaliana (Mouse-ear cress).
   7734..8450    +  CDS            OLEO2_BRANA: Experimental evidence at protein level: Swiss-Prot protein existence level 1. May have a structural role to stabilize the lipid body during desiccation of the seed by preventing coalescence of the oil. Probably interacts with both lipid and phospholipid moieties of lipid bodies. May also provide recognition signals for specific lipase anchorage in lipolysis during seedling growth. From Brassica napus (Rape).
   8451..9143    +  CDS            TagRFP: TagRFP is a basic (constitutively fluorescent) red fluorescent protein published in 2007, derived from Entacmaea quadricolor. It has very low acid sensitivity.
   9147..9398    +  terminator     NOS terminator: nopaline synthase terminator and poly(A) signal
   9890..9965    +  misc_RNA       gRNA scaffold: guide RNA scaffold for the Streptococcus pyogenes CRISPR/Cas9 system
  10065..10089   +  misc_feature   RB T-DNA repeat: right border repeat from nopaline C58 T-DNA
  10459..10860   +  CDS            Y4CG_SINFN (fragment): Protein inferred from homology: Swiss-Prot protein existence level 3. From Sinorhizobium fredii (strain NBRC 101917 / NGR234).
  11420..12049   +  CDS            pVS1 StaA: stability protein from the Pseudomonas plasmid pVS1 (Heeb et al., 2000)
  12478..13551   +  CDS            pVS1 RepA: replication protein from the Pseudomonas plasmid pVS1 (Heeb et al., 2000)
  13617..13811   +  rep_origin     pVS1 oriV: origin of replication for the Pseudomonas plasmid pVS1 (Heeb et al., 2000)
  14014..14053   +  CDS            rop (fragment): Rop protein, which maintains plasmids at low copy number; rop
  14155..14295   +  misc_feature   bom: basis of mobility region from pBR322
  14481..15069   -  rep_origin     ori: high-copy-number ColE1/pMB1/pBR322/pUC origin of replication
  15315..16102   -  CDS            SmR (fragment): aminoglycoside adenylyltransferase (Murphy, 1985); aadA; confers resistance to spectinomycin and streptomycin
  16113..16169   -  CDS            GmR (fragment): gentamycin acetyltransferase; aacC1; confers resistance to gentamycin
  16345..16368   -  promoter       Pc promoter (fragment): intI1 (promoter lies within the coding sequence); class 1 integron promoter
  16627..16651   +  misc_feature   LB T-DNA repeat: left border repeat from nopaline C58 T-DNA
  16744..16996   -  terminator     NOS terminator: nopaline synthase terminator and poly(A) signal
  17012..17176   -  CDS            yokD (fragment): YOKD_BACSU - Experimental evidence at protein level: Swiss-Prot protein existence level 1. May contribute to antibiotic resistance. From Bacillus subtilis (strain 168).
  17197..18219   -  CDS            hph: KHYB_ECOLX - Experimental evidence at protein level: Swiss-Prot protein existence level 1. The aminoglycoside phosphotransferases achieve inactivation of their antibiotic substrates by phosphorylation. Only phosphorylates hygromycin and closely related compounds such as demethyl analogs and destomycin. From Escherichia coli.
  18255..18434   -  promoter       NOS promoter: nopaline synthase promoter
  18527..18549   +  misc_feature   MCS (fragment): pUC18/19 multiple cloning site
>Addgene plasmid #85758 | pKIR1.1 | addgene full sequence | sequence record 169907 | Addgene NGS Result
CGACGTCGCATGCTCCCGGCCGCCATGGCCGCGGGATATCACAAGTTTGTACAAAAAAGCAGGCTCCGCG
GCCGCGATCCCTCAACTTTTGATTCGCTATTTGCAGTGCACCTGTGGCGTTCATCACATCTTTTGTGACA
CTGTTTGCACTGGTCATTGCTATTACAAAGGACCTTCCTGATGTTGAAGGAGATCGAAAGTAAGTAACTG
CACGCATAACCATTTTCTTTCCGCTCTTTGGCTCAATCCATTTGACAGTCAAAGACAATGTTTAACCAGC
TCCGTTTGATATATTGTCTTTATGTGTTTGTTCAAGCATGTTTAGTTAATCATGCCTTTGATTGATCTTG
AATAGGTTCCAAATATCAACCCTGGCAACAAAACTTGGAGTGAGAAACATTGCATTCCTCGGTTCTGGAC
TTCTGCTAGTAAATTATGTTTCAGCCATATCACTAGCTTTCTACATGCCTCAGGTGAATTCATCTATTTC
CGTCTTAACTATTTCGGTTAATTAAAGCACGAACACCATTACTGCATGTAGAAGCTTGATAAACTATCGC
CACCAATTTATTTTTGTTGCGATATTGTTACTTTCCTCAGTATGCAGCTTTGAAAAGACCAACCCTCTTA
TCCTTTAACAATGAACAGGTTTTTAGAGGTAGCTTGATGATTCCTGCACATGTGATCTTGGCTTCAGGCT
TAATTTTCCAGGTAAAGCATTATGAGATACTCTTATATCTCTTACATACTTTTGAGATAATGCACAAGAA
CTTCATAACTATATGCTTTAGTTTCTGCATTTGACACTGCCAAATTCATTAATCTCTAATATCTTTGTTG
TTGATCTTTGGTAGACATGGGTACTAGAAAAAGCAAACTACACCAAGGTAAAATACTTTTGTACAAACAT
AAACTCGTTATCACGGAACATCAATGGAGTGTATATCTAACGGAGTGTAGAAACATTTGATTATTGCAGG
AAGCTATCTCAGGATATTATCGGTTTATATGGAATCTCTTCTACGCAGAGTATCTGTTATTCCCCTTCCT
CTAGCTTTCAATTTCATGGTGAGGATATGCAGTTTTCTTTGTATATCATTCTTCTTCTTCTTTGTAGCTT
GGAGTCAAAATCGGTTCCTTCATGTACATACATCAAGGATATGTCCTTCTGAATTTTTATATCTTGCAAT
AAAAATGCTTGTACCAATTGAAACACCAGCTTTTTGAGTTCTATGATCACTGACTTGGTTCTAACCAAAA
AAAAAAAATGTTTAATTTACATATCTAAAAGTAGGTTTAGGGAAACCTAAACAGTAAAATATTTGTATAT
TATTCGAATTTCACTCATCATAAAAACTTAAATTGCACCATAAAATTTTGTTTTACTATTAATGATGTAA
TTTGTGTAACTTAAGATAAAAATAATATTCCGTAAGTTAACCGGCTAAAACCACGTATAAACCAGGGAAC
CTGTTAAACCGGTTCTTTACTGGATAAAGAAATGAAAGCCCATGTAGACAGCTCCATTAGAGCCCAAACC
CTAAATTTCTCATCTATATAAAAGGAGTGACATTAGGGTTTTTGTTCGTCCTCTTAAAGCTTCTCGTTTT
CTCTGCCGTCTCTCTCATTCGCGCGACGCAAACGATCTTCAGGTGATCTTCTTTCTCCAAATCCTCTCTC
ATAACTCTGATTTCGTACTTGTGTATTTGAGCTCACGCTCTGTTTCTCTCACCACAGCCCCATGGACTAT
AAGGACCACGACGGAGACTACAAGGATCATGATATTGATTACAAAGACGATGACGATAAGATGGCCCCAA
AGAAGAAGCGGAAGGTCGGTATCCACGGAGTCCCAGCAGCCGACAAGAAGTACAGCATCGGCCTGGACAT
CGGCACCAACTCTGTGGGCTGGGCCGTGATCACCGACGAGTACAAGGTGCCCAGCAAGAAATTCAAGGTG
CTGGGCAACACCGACCGGCACAGCATCAAGAAGAACCTGATCGGAGCCCTGCTGTTCGACAGCGGCGAAA
CAGCCGAGGCCACCCGGCTGAAGAGAACCGCCAGAAGAAGATACACCAGACGGAAGAACCGGATCTGCTA
TCTGCAAGAGATCTTCAGCAACGAGATGGCCAAGGTGGACGACAGCTTCTTCCACAGACTGGAAGAGTCC
TTCCTGGTGGAAGAGGATAAGAAGCACGAGCGGCACCCCATCTTCGGCAACATCGTGGACGAGGTGGCCT
ACCACGAGAAGTACCCCACCATCTACCACCTGAGAAAGAAACTGGTGGACAGCACCGACAAGGCCGACCT
GCGGCTGATCTATCTGGCCCTGGCCCACATGATCAAGTTCCGGGGCCACTTCCTGATCGAGGGCGACCTG
AACCCCGACAACAGCGACGTGGACAAGCTGTTCATCCAGCTGGTGCAGACCTACAACCAGCTGTTCGAGG
AAAACCCCATCAACGCCAGCGGCGTGGACGCCAAGGCCATCCTGTCTGCCAGACTGAGCAAGAGCAGACG
GCTGGAAAATCTGATCGCCCAGCTGCCCGGCGAGAAGAAGAATGGCCTGTTCGGAAACCTGATTGCCCTG
AGCCTGGGCCTGACCCCCAACTTCAAGAGCAACTTCGACCTGGCCGAGGATGCCAAACTGCAGCTGAGCA
AGGACACCTACGACGACGACCTGGACAACCTGCTGGCCCAGATCGGCGACCAGTACGCCGACCTGTTTCT
GGCCGCCAAGAACCTGTCCGACGCCATCCTGCTGAGCGACATCCTGAGAGTGAACACCGAGATCACCAAG
GCCCCCCTGAGCGCCTCTATGATCAAGAGATACGACGAGCACCACCAGGACCTGACCCTGCTGAAAGCTC
TCGTGCGGCAGCAGCTGCCTGAGAAGTACAAAGAGATTTTCTTCGACCAGAGCAAGAACGGCTACGCCGG
CTACATTGACGGCGGAGCCAGCCAGGAAGAGTTCTACAAGTTCATCAAGCCCATCCTGGAAAAGATGGAC
GGCACCGAGGAACTGCTCGTGAAGCTGAACAGAGAGGACCTGCTGCGGAAGCAGCGGACCTTCGACAACG
GCAGCATCCCCCACCAGATCCACCTGGGAGAGCTGCACGCCATTCTGCGGCGGCAGGAAGATTTTTACCC
ATTCCTGAAGGACAACCGGGAAAAGATCGAGAAGATCCTGACCTTCCGCATCCCCTACTACGTGGGCCCT
CTGGCCAGGGGAAACAGCAGATTCGCCTGGATGACCAGAAAGAGCGAGGAAACCATCACCCCCTGGAACT
TCGAGGAAGTGGTGGACAAGGGCGCTTCCGCCCAGAGCTTCATCGAGCGGATGACCAACTTCGATAAGAA
CCTGCCCAACGAGAAGGTGCTGCCCAAGCACAGCCTGCTGTACGAGTACTTCACCGTGTATAACGAGCTG
ACCAAAGTGAAATACGTGACCGAGGGAATGAGAAAGCCCGCCTTCCTGAGCGGCGAGCAGAAAAAGGCCA
TCGTGGACCTGCTGTTCAAGACCAACCGGAAAGTGACCGTGAAGCAGCTGAAAGAGGACTACTTCAAGAA
AATCGAGTGCTTCGACTCCGTGGAAATCTCCGGCGTGGAAGATCGGTTCAACGCCTCCCTGGGCACATAC
CACGATCTGCTGAAAATTATCAAGGACAAGGACTTCCTGGACAATGAGGAAAACGAGGACATTCTGGAAG
ATATCGTGCTGACCCTGACACTGTTTGAGGACAGAGAGATGATCGAGGAACGGCTGAAAACCTATGCCCA
CCTGTTCGACGACAAAGTGATGAAGCAGCTGAAGCGGCGGAGATACACCGGCTGGGGCAGGCTGAGCCGG
AAGCTGATCAACGGCATCCGGGACAAGCAGTCCGGCAAGACAATCCTGGATTTCCTGAAGTCCGACGGCT
TCGCCAACAGAAACTTCATGCAGCTGATCCACGACGACAGCCTGACCTTTAAAGAGGACATCCAGAAAGC
CCAGGTGTCCGGCCAGGGCGATAGCCTGCACGAGCACATTGCCAATCTGGCCGGCAGCCCCGCCATTAAG
AAGGGCATCCTGCAGACAGTGAAGGTGGTGGACGAGCTCGTGAAAGTGATGGGCCGGCACAAGCCCGAGA
ACATCGTGATCGAAATGGCCAGAGAGAACCAGACCACCCAGAAGGGACAGAAGAACAGCCGCGAGAGAAT
GAAGCGGATCGAAGAGGGCATCAAAGAGCTGGGCAGCCAGATCCTGAAAGAACACCCCGTGGAAAACACC
CAGCTGCAGAACGAGAAGCTGTACCTGTACTACCTGCAGAATGGGCGGGATATGTACGTGGACCAGGAAC
TGGACATCAACCGGCTGTCCGACTACGATGTGGACCATATCGTGCCTCAGAGCTTTCTGAAGGACGACTC
CATCGACAACAAGGTGCTGACCAGAAGCGACAAGAACCGGGGCAAGAGCGACAACGTGCCCTCCGAAGAG
GTCGTGAAGAAGATGAAGAACTACTGGCGGCAGCTGCTGAACGCCAAGCTGATTACCCAGAGAAAGTTCG
ACAATCTGACCAAGGCCGAGAGAGGCGGCCTGAGCGAACTGGATAAGGCCGGCTTCATCAAGAGACAGCT
GGTGGAAACCCGGCAGATCACAAAGCACGTGGCACAGATCCTGGACTCCCGGATGAACACTAAGTACGAC
GAGAATGACAAGCTGATCCGGGAAGTGAAAGTGATCACCCTGAAGTCCAAGCTGGTGTCCGATTTCCGGA
AGGATTTCCAGTTTTACAAAGTGCGCGAGATCAACAACTACCACCACGCCCACGACGCCTACCTGAACGC
CGTCGTGGGAACCGCCCTGATCAAAAAGTACCCTAAGCTGGAAAGCGAGTTCGTGTACGGCGACTACAAG
GTGTACGACGTGCGGAAGATGATCGCCAAGAGCGAGCAGGAAATCGGCAAGGCTACCGCCAAGTACTTCT
TCTACAGCAACATCATGAACTTTTTCAAGACCGAGATTACCCTGGCCAACGGCGAGATCCGGAAGCGGCC
TCTGATCGAGACAAACGGCGAAACCGGGGAGATCGTGTGGGATAAGGGCCGGGATTTTGCCACCGTGCGG
AAAGTGCTGAGCATGCCCCAAGTGAATATCGTGAAAAAGACCGAGGTGCAGACAGGCGGCTTCAGCAAAG
AGTCTATCCTGCCCAAGAGGAACAGCGATAAGCTGATCGCCAGAAAGAAGGACTGGGACCCTAAGAAGTA
CGGCGGCTTCGACAGCCCCACCGTGGCCTATTCTGTGCTGGTGGTGGCCAAAGTGGAAAAGGGCAAGTCC
AAGAAACTGAAGAGTGTGAAAGAGCTGCTGGGGATCACCATCATGGAAAGAAGCAGCTTCGAGAAGAATC
CCATCGACTTTCTGGAAGCCAAGGGCTACAAAGAAGTGAAAAAGGACCTGATCATCAAGCTGCCTAAGTA
CTCCCTGTTCGAGCTGGAAAACGGCCGGAAGAGAATGCTGGCCTCTGCCGGCGAACTGCAGAAGGGAAAC
GAACTGGCCCTGCCCTCCAAATATGTGAACTTCCTGTACCTGGCCAGCCACTATGAGAAGCTGAAGGGCT
CCCCCGAGGATAATGAGCAGAAACAGCTGTTTGTGGAACAGCACAAGCACTACCTGGACGAGATCATCGA
GCAGATCAGCGAGTTCTCCAAGAGAGTGATCCTGGCCGACGCTAATCTGGACAAAGTGCTGTCCGCCTAC
AACAAGCACCGGGATAAGCCCATCAGAGAGCAGGCCGAGAATATCATCCACCTGTTTACCCTGACCAATC
TGGGAGCCCCTGCCGCCTTCAAGTACTTTGACACCACCATCGACCGGAAGAGGTACACCAGCACCAAAGA
GGTGCTGGACGCCACCCTGATCCACCAGAGCATCACCGGCCTGTACGAGACACGGATCGACCTGTCTCAG
CTGGGAGGCGACAAAAGGCCGGCGGCCACGAAAAAGGCCGGCCAGGCAAAAAAGAAAAAGTAAAAGGGTG
GGATATGAAGATGAAGATGAAATATTTGGTGTGTCAAATAAAAAGCTTGTGTGCTTAAGTTTGTGTTTTT
TTCTTGGCTTGTTGTGTTATGAATTTGTGGCTTTTTCTAATATTAAATGAATGTAAGATCTCATTATAAT
GAATAAACAAATGTTTCTATAATCCATTGTGAATGTTTTGTTGGATCTCTTCTGCAGCATATAACTACTG
TATGTGCTATGGTATGGACTATGGAATATGATTAAAGATAAGGCGCGCCGACCCAGCTTTCTTGTACAAA
GTGGTGATATCACTAGTGTATGTAGGTATAGTAACATGAACAAGAACAGACTCAAGTACAAGATCGCATA
CGAAAATGGAAATGGCAATGTCACTTCCACATAATCAAACACGAATCCTCATATCAACAAGGCCTGAGAT
TCTAACTAGCTCATAACAACTTAGCCAATAGTTACTTGAGACTACCAAATGTATGTAGAACTAAAGACTA
AGGGACAGAGAGTTCGTCTAAACAGGTGAATCTAGTCGTTGTTATCTAATAAACAATTCAGCCCCAAATG
CAGAACACACATAGAGCTCTCTATTGATTCAAATTACGATCTGATACTGATAACGTCTAGATTTTTAGGG
TTAAAGCAATCAATCACCTGACGATTCAAGGTGGTTGGATCATGACGATTCCAGAAAACATCAAGCAAGC
TCTCAAAGCTACACTCTTTGGGATCATACTGAACTCTAACAACCTCGTTATGTCCCGTAGTGCCAGTACA
GACATCCTCGTAACTCGGATTGTGCACGATGCCATGGCTATACCCAACCTCGGTCTTGGTCACACCAGGA
ACTCTCTGGTAAGCTAGCTCCACTCCCCAGAAACAACCGGCGCCAAATTGCGCGAATTGCTGACCTGAAG
ACGGAACATCATCGTCGGGTCCTTGGGCGATTGCGGCGGAAGATGGGTCAGCTTGGGCTTGAGGACGAGA
CCCGAATCCGAGTCTGTTGAAAAGGTTGTTCATTGGGGATTTGTATACGGAGATTGGTCGTCGAGAGGTT
TGAGGGAAAGGACAAATGGGTTTGGCTCTGGAGAAAGAGAGTGCGGCTTTAGAGAGAGAATTGAGAGGTT
TAGAGAGAGATGCGGCGGCGATGAGCGGAGGAGAGACGACGAGGACCTGCATTATCAAAGCAGTGACGTG
GTGAAATTTGGAACTTTTAAGAGGCAGATAGATTTATTATTTGTATCCATTTTCTTCATTGTTCTAGAAT
GTCGCGGAACAAATTTTAAAACTAAATCCTAAATTTTTCTAATTTTGTTGCCAATAGTGGATATGTGGGC
CGTATAGAAGGAATCTATTGAAGGCCCAAACCCATACTGACGAGCCCAAAGGTTCGTTTTGCGTTTTATG
TTTCGGTTCGATGCCAACGCCACATTCTGAGCTAGGCAAAAAACAAACGTGTCTTTGAATAGACTCCTCT
CGTTAACACATGCAGCGGCTGCATGGTGACGCCATTAACACGTGGCCTACAATTGCATGATGTCTCCATT
GACACGTGACTTCTCGTCTCCTTTCTTAATATATCTAACAAACACTCCTACCTCTTCCAAAATATATACA
CATCTTTTTGATCAATCTCTCATTCAAAATCTCATTCTCTCTAGTAAACAAGAACAAAAAAATGGCGGAT
ACAGCTAGAGGAACCCATCACGATATCATCGGCAGAGACCAGTACCCGATGATGGGCCGAGACCGAGACC
AGTACCAGATGTCCGGACGAGGATCTGACTACTCCAAGTCTAGGCAGATTGCTAAAGCTGCAACTGCTGT
CACAGCTGGTGGTTCCCTCCTTGTTCTCTCCAGCCTTACCCTTGTTGGAACTGTCATAGCTTTGACTGTT
GCAACACCTCTGCTCGTTATCTTCAGCCCAATCCTTGTCCCGGCTCTCATCACAGTTGCACTCCTCATCA
CCGGTTTTCTTTCCTCTGGAGGGTTTGGCATTGCCGCTATAACCGTTTTCTCTTGGATTTACAAGTAAGC
ACACATTTATCATCTTACTTCATAATTTTGTGCAATATGTGCATGCATGTGTTGAGCCAGTAGCTTTGGA
TCAATTTTTTTGGTCGAATAACAAATGTAACAATAAGAAATTGCAAATTCTAGGGAACATTTGGTTAACT
AAATACGAAATTTGACCTAGCTAGCTTGAATGTGTCTGTGTATATCATCTATATAGGTAAAATGCTTGGT
ATGATACCTATTGATTGTGAATAGGTACGCAACGGGAGAGCACCCACAGGGATCAGACAAGTTGGACAGT
GCAAGGATGAAGTTGGGAAGCAAAGCTCAGGATCTGAAAGACAGAGCTCAGTACTACGGACAGCAACATA
CTGGTGGGGAACATGACCGTGACCGTACTCGTGGTGGCCAGCACACTACTATGAGCGAGCTGATTAAGGA
GAACATGCACATGAAGCTGTACATGGAGGGCACCGTGAACAACCACCACTTCAAGTGCACATCCGAGGGC
GAAGGCAAGCCCTACGAGGGCACCCAGACCATGAGAATCAAGGTGGTCGAGGGCGGCCCTCTCCCCTTCG
CCTTCGACATCCTGGCTACCAGCTTCATGTACGGCAGCAGAACCTTCATCAACCACACCCAGGGCATCCC
CGACTTCTTTAAGCAGTCCTTCCCTGAGGGCTTCACATGGGAGAGAGTCACCACATACGAAGACGGGGGC
GTGCTGACCGCTACCCAGGACACCAGCCTCCAGGACGGCTGCCTCATCTACAACGTCAAGATCAGAGGGG
TGAACTTCCCATCCAACGGCCCTGTGATGCAGAAGAAAACACTCGGCTGGGAGGCCAACACCGAGATGCT
GTACCCCGCTGACGGCGGCCTGGAAGGCAGAAGCGACATGGCCCTGAAGCTCGTGGGCGGGGGCCACCTG
ATCTGCAACTTCAAGACCACATACAGATCCAAGAAACCCGCTAAGAACCTCAAGATGCCCGGCGTCTACT
ATGTGGACCACAGACTGGAAAGAATCAAGGAGGCCGACAAAGAGACCTACGTCGAGCAGCACGAGGTGGC
TGTGGCCAGATACTGCGACCTCCCTAGCAAACTGGGGCACAAGTGAATCGTTCAAACATTTGGCAATAAA
GTTTCTTAAGATTGAATCCTGTTGCCGGTCTTGCGATGATTATCATATAATTTCTGTTGAATTACGTTAA
GCATGTAATAATTAACATGTAATGCATGACGTTATTTATGAGATGGGTTTTTATGATTAGAGTCCCGCAA
TTATACATTTAATACGCGATAGAAAACAAAATATAGCGCGCAAACTAGGATAAATTATCGCGCGCGGTGT
CATCTATGTTACTAGATCACTAGTGCGGCCGCCTGCATCGTTGAACAACGGAAACTCGACTTGCCTTCCG
CACAATACATCATTTCTTCTTAGCTTTTTTTCTTCTTCTTCGTTCATACAGTTTTTTTTTGTTTATCAGC
TTACATTTTCTTGAACCGTAGCTTTCGTTTTCTTCTTTTTAACTTTCCATTCGGAGTTTTTGTATCTTGT
TTCATAGTTTGTCCCAGGATTAGAATGATTAGGCATCGAACCTTCAAGAATTTGATTGAATAAAACATCT
TCATTCTTAAGATATGAAGATAATCTTCAAAAGGCCCCTGGGAATCTGAAAGAAGAGAAGCAGGCCCATT
TATATGGGAAAGAACAATAGTATTTCTTATATAGGCCCATTTAAGTTGAAAACAATCTTCAAAAGTCCCA
CATCGCTTAGATAAGAAAACGAAGCTGAGTTTATATACAGCTAGAGTCGAAGTAGTGATTGAAATGCAGG
TGATGACTCACCTGCATAAGTTTTAGAGCTAGAAATAGCAAGTTAAAATAAGGCTAGTCCGTTATCAACT
TGAAAAAGTGGCACCGAGTCGGTGCTTTTTTTTTTTTGCAGGTCGACCATATGGGAGAGCTCAAGCTTAG
CTTGAGCTTGGATCAGATTGTCGTTTCCCGCCTTCAGTTTAAACTATCAGTGTTTGACAGGATATATTGG
CGGGTAAACCTAAGAGAAAAGAGCGTTTATTAGAATAATCGGATATTTAAAAGGGCGTGAAAAGGTTTAT
CCGTTCGTCCATTTGTATGTGCATGCCAACCACAGGGTTCCCCTCGGGATCAAAGTACTTTAAAGTACTT
TAAAGTACTTTAAAGTACTTTGATCCAACCCCTCCGCTGCTATAGTGCAGTCGGCTTCTGACGTTCAGTG
CAGCCGTCTTCTGAAAACGACATGTCGCACAAGTCCTAAGTTACGCGACAGGCTGCCGCCCTGCCCTTTT
CCTGGCGTTTTCTTGTCGCGTGTTTTAGTCGCATAAAGTAGAATACTTGCGACTAGAACCGGAGACATTA
CGCCATGAACAAGAGCGCCGCCGCTGGCCTGCTGGGCTATGCCCGCGTCAGCACCGACGACCAGGACTTG
ACCAACCAACGGGCCGAACTGCACGCGGCCGGCTGCACCAAGCTGTTTTCCGAGAAGATCACCGGCACCA
GGCGCGACCGCCCGGAGCTGGCCAGGATGCTTGACCACCTACGCCCTGGCGACGTTGTGACAGTGACCAG
GCTAGACCGCCTGGCCCGCAGCACCCGCGACCTACTGGACATTGCCGAGCGCATCCAGGAGGCCGGCGCG
GGCCTGCGTAGCCTGGCAGAGCCGTGGGCCGACACCACCACGCCGGCCGGCCGCATGGTGTTGACCGTGT
TCGCCGGCATTGCCGAGTTCGAGCGTTCCCTAATCATCGACCGCACCCGGAGCGGGCGCGAGGCCGCCAA
GGCCCGAGGCGTGAAGTTTGGCCCCCGCCCTACCCTCACCCCGGCACAGATCGCGCACGCCCGCGAGCTG
ATCGACCAGGAAGGCCGCACCGTGAAAGAGGCGGCTGCACTGCTTGGCGTGCATCGCTCGACCCTGTACC
GCGCACTTGAGCGCAGCGAGGAAGTGACGCCCACCGAGGCCAGGCGGCGCGGTGCCTTCCGTGAGGACGC
ATTGACCGAGGCCGACGCCCTGGCGGCCGCCGAGAATGAACGCCAAGAGGAACAAGCATGAAACCGCACC
AGGACGGCCAGGACGAACCGTTTTTCATTACCGAAGAGATCGAGGCGGAGATGATCGCGGCCGGGTACGT
GTTCGAGCCGCCCGCGCACGTCTCAACCGTGCGGCTGCATGAAATCCTGGCCGGTTTGTCTGATGCCAAG
CTGGCGGCCTGGCCGGCCAGCTTGGCCGCTGAAGAAACCGAGCGCCGCCGTCTAAAAAGGTGATGTGTAT
TTGAGTAAAACAGCTTGCGTCATGCGGTCGCTGCGTATATGATGCGATGAGTAAATAAACAAATACGCAA
GGGGAACGCATGAAGGTTATCGCTGTACTTAACCAGAAAGGCGGGTCAGGCAAGACGACCATCGCAACCC
ATCTAGCCCGCGCCCTGCAACTCGCCGGGGCCGATGTTCTGTTAGTCGATTCCGATCCCCAGGGCAGTGC
CCGCGATTGGGCGGCCGTGCGGGAAGATCAACCGCTAACCGTTGTCGGCATCGACCGCCCGACGATTGAC
CGCGACGTGAAGGCCATCGGCCGGCGCGACTTCGTAGTGATCGACGGAGCGCCCCAGGCGGCGGACTTGG
CTGTGTCCGCGATCAAGGCAGCCGACTTCGTGCTGATTCCGGTGCAGCCAAGCCCTTACGACATATGGGC
CACCGCCGACCTGGTGGAGCTGGTTAAGCAGCGCATTGAGGTCACGGATGGAAGGCTACAAGCGGCCTTT
GTCGTGTCGCGGGCGATCAAAGGCACGCGCATCGGCGGTGAGGTTGCCGAGGCGCTGGCCGGGTACGAGC
TGCCCATTCTTGAGTCCCGTATCACGCAGCGCGTGAGCTACCCAGGCACTGCCGCCGCCGGCACAACCGT
TCTTGAATCAGAACCCGAGGGCGACGCTGCCCGCGAGGTCCAGGCGCTGGCCGCTGAAATTAAATCAAAA
CTCATTTGAGTTAATGAGGTAAAGAGAAAATGAGCAAAAGCACAAACACGCTAAGTGCCGGCCGTCCGAG
CGCACGCAGCAGCAAGGCTGCAACGTTGGCCAGCCTGGCAGACACGCCAGCCATGAAGCGGGTCAACTTT
CAGTTGCCGGCGGAGGATCACACCAAGCTGAAGATGTACGCGGTACGCCAAGGCAAGACCATTACCGAGC
TGCTATCTGAATACATCGCGCAGCTACCAGAGTAAATGAGCAAATGAATAAATGAGTAGATGAATTTTAG
CGGCTAAAGGAGGCGGCATGGAAAATCAAGAACAACCAGGCACCGACGCCGTGGAATGCCCCATGTGTGG
AGGAACGGGCGGTTGGCCAGGCGTAAGCGGCTGGGTTGTCTGCCGGCCCTGCAATGGCACTGGAACCCCC
AAGCCCGAGGAATCGGCGTGAGCGGTCGCAAACCATCCGGCCCGGTACAAATCGGCGCGGCGCTGGGTGA
TGACCTGGTGGAGAAGTTGAAGGCCGCGCAGGCCGCCCAGCGGCAACGCATCGAGGCAGAAGCACGCCCC
GGTGAATCGTGGCAAGCGGCCGCTGATCGAATCCGCAAAGAATCCCGGCAACCGCCGGCAGCCGGTGCGC
CGTCGATTAGGAAGCCGCCCAAGGGCGACGAGCAACCAGATTTTTTCGTTCCGATGCTCTATGACGTGGG
CACCCGCGATAGTCGCAGCATCATGGACGTGGCCGTTTTCCGTCTGTCGAAGCGTGACCGACGAGCTGGC
GAGGTGATCCGCTACGAGCTTCCAGACGGGCACGTAGAGGTTTCCGCAGGGCCGGCCGGCATGGCCAGTG
TGTGGGATTACGACCTGGTACTGATGGCGGTTTCCCATCTAACCGAATCCATGAACCGATACCGGGAAGG
GAAGGGAGACAAGCCCGGCCGCGTGTTCCGTCCACACGTTGCGGACGTACTCAAGTTCTGCCGGCGAGCC
GATGGCGGAAAGCAGAAAGACGACCTGGTAGAAACCTGCATTCGGTTAAACACCACGCACGTTGCCATGC
AGCGTACGAAGAAGGCCAAGAACGGCCGCCTGGTGACGGTATCCGAGGGTGAAGCCTTGATTAGCCGCTA
CAAGATCGTAAAGAGCGAAACCGGGCGGCCGGAGTACATCGAGATCGAGCTAGCTGATTGGATGTACCGC
GAGATCACAGAAGGCAAGAACCCGGACGTGCTGACGGTTCACCCCGATTACTTTTTGATCGATCCCGGCA
TCGGCCGTTTTCTCTACCGCCTGGCACGCCGCGCCGCAGGCAAGGCAGAAGCCAGATGGTTGTTCAAGAC
GATCTACGAACGCAGTGGCAGCGCCGGAGAGTTCAAGAAGTTCTGTTTCACCGTGCGCAAGCTGATCGGG
TCAAATGACCTGCCGGAGTACGATTTGAAGGAGGAGGCGGGGCAGGCTGGCCCGATCCTAGTCATGCGCT
ACCGCAACCTGATCGAGGGCGAAGCATCCGCCGGTTCCTAATGTACGGAGCAGATGCTAGGGCAAATTGC
CCTAGCAGGGGAAAAAGGTCGAAAAGGTCTCTTTCCTGTGGATAGCACGTACATTGGGAACCCAAAGCCG
TACATTGGGAACCGGAACCCGTACATTGGGAACCCAAAGCCGTACATTGGGAACCGGTCACACATGTAAG
TGACTGATATAAAAGAGAAAAAAGGCGATTTTTCCGCCTAAAACTCTTTAAAACTTATTAAAACTCTTAA
AACCCGCCTGGCCTGTGCATAACTGTCTGGCCAGCGCACAGCCGAAGAGCTGCAAAAAGCGCCTACCCTT
CGGTCGCTGCGCTCCCTACGCCCCGCCGCTTCGCGTCGGCCTATCGCGGCCGCTGGCCGCTCAAAAATGG
CTGGCCTACGGCCAGGCAATCTACCAGGGCGCGGACAAGCCGCGCCGTCGCCACTCGACCGCCGGCGCCC
ACATCAAGGCACCCTGCCTCGCGCGTTTCGGTGATGACGGTGAAAACCTCTGACACATGCAGCTCCCGGA
GACGGTCACAGCTTGTCTGTAAGCGGATGCCGGGAGCAGACAAGCCCGTCAGGGCGCGTCAGCGGGTGTT
GGCGGGTGTCGGGGCGCAGCCATGACCCAGTCACGTAGCGATAGCGGAGTGTATACTGGCTTAACTATGC
GGCATCAGAGCAGATTGTACTGAGAGTGCACCATATGCGGTGTGAAATACCGCACAGATGCGTAAGGAGA
AAATACCGCATCAGGCGCTCTTCCGCTTCCTCGCTCACTGACTCGCTGCGCTCGGTCGTTCGGCTGCGGC
GAGCGGTATCAGCTCACTCAAAGGCGGTAATACGGTTATCCACAGAATCAGGGGATAACGCAGGAAAGAA
CATGTGAGCAAAAGGCCAGCAAAAGGCCAGGAACCGTAAAAAGGCCGCGTTGCTGGCGTTTTTCCATAGG
CTCCGCCCCCCTGACGAGCATCACAAAAATCGACGCTCAAGTCAGAGGTGGCGAAACCCGACAGGACTAT
AAAGATACCAGGCGTTTCCCCCTGGAAGCTCCCTCGTGCGCTCTCCTGTTCCGACCCTGCCGCTTACCGG
ATACCTGTCCGCCTTTCTCCCTTCGGGAAGCGTGGCGCTTTCTCATAGCTCACGCTGTAGGTATCTCAGT
TCGGTGTAGGTCGTTCGCTCCAAGCTGGGCTGTGTGCACGAACCCCCCGTTCAGCCCGACCGCTGCGCCT
TATCCGGTAACTATCGTCTTGAGTCCAACCCGGTAAGACACGACTTATCGCCACTGGCAGCAGCCACTGG
TAACAGGATTAGCAGAGCGAGGTATGTAGGCGGTGCTACAGAGTTCTTGAAGTGGTGGCCTAACTACGGC
TACACTAGAAGGACAGTATTTGGTATCTGCGCTCTGCTGAAGCCAGTTACCTTCGGAAAAAGAGTTGGTA
GCTCTTGATCCGGCAAACAAACCACCGCTGGTAGCGGTGGTTTTTTTGTTTGCAAGCAGCAGATTACGCG
CAGAAAAAAAGGATCTCAAGAAGATCCTTTGATCTTTTCTACGGGGTCTGACGCTCAGTGGAACGAAAAC
TCACGTTAAGGGATTTTGGTCATGCATGATATATCTCCCAATTTGTGTAGGGCTTATTATGCACGCTTAA
AAATAATAAAAGCAGACTTGACCTGATAGTTTGGCTGTGAGCAATTATGTGCTTAGTGCATCTAACGCTT
GAGTTAAGCCGCGCCGCGAAGCGGCGTCGGCTTGAACGAATTTCTAGCTAGACATTATTTGCCGACTACC
TTGGTGATCTCGCCTTTCACGTAGTGGACAAATTCTTCCAACTGATCTGCGCGCGAGGCCAAGCGATCTT
CTTCTTGTCCAAGATAAGCCTGTCTAGCTTCAAGTATGACGGGCTGATACTGGGCCGGCAGGCGCTCCAT
TGCCCAGTCGGCAGCGACATCCTTCGGCGCGATTTTGCCGGTTACTGCGCTGTACCAAATGCGGGACAAC
GTAAGCACTACATTTCGCTCATCGCCAGCCCAGTCGGGCGGCGAGTTCCATAGCGTTAAGGTTTCATTTA
GCGCCTCAAATAGATCCTGTTCAGGAACCGGATCAAAGAGTTCCTCCGCCGCTGGACCTACCAAGGCAAC
GCTATGTTCTCTTGCTTTTGTCAGCAAGATAGCCAGATCAATGTCGATCGTGGCTGGCTCGAAGATACCT
GCAAGAATGTCATTGCGCTGCCATTCTCCAAATTGCAGTTCGCGCTTAGCTGGATAACGCCACGGAATGA
TGTCGTCGTGCACAACAATGGTGACTTCTACAGCGCGGAGAATCTCGCTCTCTCCAGGGGAAGCCGAAGT
TTCCAAAAGGTCGTTGATCAAAGCTCGCCGCGTTGTTTCATCAAGCCTTACGGTCACCGTAACCAGCAAA
TCAATATCACTGTGTGGCTTCAGGCCGCCATCCACTGCGGAGCCGTACAAATGTACGGCCAGCAACGTCG
GTTCGAGATGGCGCTCGATGACGCCAACTACCTCTGATAGTTGAGTCGATACTTCGGCGATCACCGCTTC
CCCCATGATGTTTAACTTTGTTTTAGGGCGACTGCCCTGCTGCGTAACATCGTTGCTGCTCCATAACATC
AAACATCGACCCACGGCGTAACGCGCTTGCTGCTTGGATGCCCGAGGCATAGACTGTACCCCAAAAAAAC
AGTCATAACAAGCCATGAAAACCGCCACTGCGCCGTTACCACCGCTGCGTTCGGTCAAGGTTCTGGACCA
GTTGCGTGAGCGCATACGCTACTTGCATTACAGCTTACGAACCGAACAGGCTTATGTCCACTGGGTTCGT
GCCCGAATTGATCACAGGCAGCAACGCTCTGTCATCGTTACAATCAACATGCTACCCTCCGCGAGATCAT
CCGTGTTTCAAACCCGGCAGCTTAGTTGCCGTTCTTCCGAATAGCATCGGTAACATGAGCAAAGTCTGCC
GCCTTACAACGGCTCTCCCGCTGACGCCGTCCCGGACTGATGGGCTGCCTGTATCGAGTGGTGATTTTGT
GCCGAGCTGCCGGTCGGGGAGCTGTTGGCTGGCTGGTGGCAGGATATATTGTGGTGTAAACAAATTGACG
CTTAGACAACTTAATAACACATTGCGGACGTTTTTAATGTACTGAATTAACGCCGAATTGAATTATCAGC
TTGCATGCCGGTCGATCTAGTAACATAGATGACACCGCGCGCGATAATTTATCCTAGTTTGCGCGCTATA
TTTTGTTTTCTATCGCGTATTAAATGTATAATTGCGGGACTCTAATCATAAAAACCCATCTCATAAATAA
CGTCATGCATTACATGTTAATTATTACATGCTTAACGTAATTCAACAGAAATTATATGATAATCATCGCA
AGACCGGCAACAGGATTCAATCTTAAGAAACTTTATTGCCAAATGTTTGAACGATCTGCTTGACTCTAGG
GAATTAATTCCTGAATCACTGCGACCGGCCCTCCCGCGACCCAGCCGAGCGAGCTTAGCGAACTGTGGAC
GAGAACTGTGCCACCAAGCGTAAGGCCGTTCTCTCGCATTTGCCTTGCTAGGCTCGCGCGAGTTGCTGGC
TGAGGCGTTCTCGAAATCAGCTCTTGTTCGGTCGGCATCTACTCTATTCCTTTGCCCTCGGACGAGTGCT
GGGGCGTCGGTTTCCACTATCGGCGAGTACTTCTACACAGCCATCGGTCCAGACGGCCGCGCTTCTGCGG
GCGATTTGTGTACGCCCGACAGTCCCGGCTCCGGATCGGACGATTGCGTCGCATCGACCCTGCGCCCAAG
CTGCATCATCGAAATTGCCGTCAACCAAGCTCTGATAGAGTTGGTCAAGACCAATGCGGAGCATATACGC
CCGGAGCCTTGGCGATCCTGCAAGCTCCGGATGCCTCCGCTCGAAGTAGCGCGTCTGCTGCTCCATACAA
GCCAACCACGGCCTCCAGAAGAAGATGTTGGCGACCTCGTATTGGGAATCCCCGAACATCGCCTCGCTCC
AGTCAATGACCGCTGTTATGCGGCCATTGTCCGTCAGGACATTGTTGGAGCCGAAATCCGCGTGCACGAG
GTGCCGGACTTCGGGGCAGTCCTCGGCCCAAAGCATCAGCTCATCGAGAGCCTGCGCGACGGACGCACTG
ACGGTGTCGTCCATCACAGTTTGCCAGTGATACACATGGGGATCAGCAATCGCGCATATGAAATCACGCC
ATGTAGTGTATTGACCGATTCCTTGCGGTCCGAATGGGCCGAACCCGCTCGTCTGGCTAAGATCGGCCGC
AGCGATAGCATCCATAGCCTCCGCGACCGGCTGAAGAACAGCGGGCAGTTCGGTTTCAGGCAGGTCTTGC
AACGTGACACCCTGTGCACGGCGGGAGATGCAATAGGTCAGGCTCTCGCTGAACTCCCCAATGTCAAGCA
CTTCCGGAATCGGGAGCGCGGCCGATGCAAAGTGCCGATAAACATAACGATCTTTGTAGAAACCATCGGC
GCAGCTATTTACCCGCAGGACATATCCACGCCCTCCTACATCGAAGCTGAAAGCACGAGATTCTTCGCCC
TCCGAGAGCTGCATCAGGTCGGAGACGCTGTCGAACTTTTCGATCAGAAACTTCTCGACAGACGTCGCGG
TGAGTTCAGGCTTTTTCATAGGGGGGATTCGAGTTGAGAGTGAATATGAGACTCTAATTGGATACCGAGG
GGAATTTATGGAACGTCAGTGGAGCATTTTTGACAAGAAATATTTGCTAGCTGATAGTGACCTTAGGCGA
CTTTTGAACGCGCAATAATGGTTTCTGACGTATGTGCTTAGCTCATTAAACTCCAGAAACCCGCGGCTCA
GTGGCTCCTTCAACGTTGCGGTTCTGTCAGTTCCAAACGTAAAACGGCTTGTCCCGCGTCATCGGCGGGG
GTCATAACGTGACTCCCTTAATTCTCCGCTCATGATCGATAATTCGCGGTACCCGGGGATCCTCTAGAGG
GCC
